Addgene plasmid #178881: pSmart-EF1a-Nla-cas3
Purpose: Expression of human codon-optimized NlaCas3 with C terminal NLS and HA tag
Depositing lab: Yan Zhang. Publication: Cas11 enables genome engineering in human cells with compact CRISPR-Cas3 systems. Tan R, Krueger RK, Gramelspacher MJ, Zhou X, Xiao Y, Ke A, Hou Z, Zhang Y. Mol Cell. 2022 Feb 17;82(4):852-867.e5. doi: 10.1016/j.molcel.2021.12.032. Epub 2022 Jan 19. PubMed 35051351.
Backbone
  Vector backbone: pSmart HC Kan
  Backbone manufacturer: Lucigen
  Backbone size w/o insert (bp): 1993
  Total vector size (bp): 5971
  Vector type: Mammalian Expression
Growth in bacteria
  Bacterial resistance: Kanamycin, 50 μg/mL
  Growth temperature: 37°C
  Growth strain: DH5alpha
  Copy number: High Copy
Gene/Insert
  Gene/Insert name: EF1a-NlaCas3c-bGH polyA
  Insert size (bp): 3978
  Promoter: EF1a
  Tag / fusion protein: HA (C terminal on insert); NLS (C terminal on insert)
  Cloning method: Gibson Cloning
  Sequencing primers: 5′ ATGGTCAGTATTGAGCGATATCTAGA; 3′ CAGTCCAGTTACGCTGGAGTC
Terms and licenses: Academic/Nonprofit Terms; Industry Terms: Not Available to Industry
How to cite: pSmart-EF1a-Nla-cas3 was a gift from Yan Zhang (Addgene plasmid # 178881 ; http://n2t.net/addgene:178881 ; RRID:Addgene_178881)
