[The description below was written by a language model from this plasmid's Addgene catalogue record and pLannotate feature annotations shown in this document.]
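Description:
pSmart-EF1a-Nla-cas3 is a mammalian expression plasmid of about 6 kb built on the compact pSmart HC Kan backbone. It is propagated in E. coli at high copy from a ColE1/pUC-type origin and selected with kanamycin through an aminoglycoside phosphotransferase gene, which the annotation places downstream of a cat promoter. The backbone region is bracketed by transcription terminators (T3Te, T7Te and tonB). These are a standard design feature of this vector family, insulating the cloned insert from vector-driven transcription and vice versa. A small fragment of the pBR322 bom region is also detected.

The payload, assembled by Gibson cloning, is a roughly 4 kb cassette in which the strong constitutive human EF-1α promoter drives a human codon-optimized NlaCas3 open reading frame carrying a C-terminal nuclear localization signal and HA epitope tag, followed by the bovine growth hormone polyadenylation signal. The automated feature table does not annotate the Cas3 coding sequence, NLS or HA tag. However, the unannotated interval between the promoter and the poly(A) signal is where the catalogue entry would place this insert. The NLS directs the protein to the nucleus, and the HA tag allows detection by immunoblotting or immunostaining.

Cas3 is the helicase-nuclease effector of type I CRISPR systems, recruited to DNA targets by the crRNA-guided Cascade complex. On its own this plasmid supplies only that component. Per the associated publication on compact CRISPR-Cas3 genome engineering in human cells, it is presumably intended for co-delivery with constructs encoding the other Cas proteins and the guide RNA. No mammalian selection marker is recorded, which suggests use by transient transfection.
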