Features (pLannotate 1.2.2; 9 found; start..end, strand, type, name):
     16..68      -  misc_feature   bom (fragment): basis of mobility region from pBR322
    201..1363    +  promoter       EF-1α promoter: strong constitutive promoter for human elongation factor EF-1α
   3976..4087    +  polyA_signal   bGH poly(A) signal: bovine growth hormone polyadenylation signal
   4245..4274    +  terminator     T3Te terminator: phage T3 early transcription terminator
   4296..4883    +  rep_origin     ori: high-copy-number ColE1/pMB1/pBR322/pUC origin of replication
   4895..4922    -  terminator     T7Te terminator: phage T7 early transcription terminator
   4945..5758    -  CDS            KanR (fragment): aminoglycoside phosphotransferase; aph(3')-Ia; confers resistance to kanamycin in bacteria or G418 (Geneticin®) in eukaryotes
   5759..5861    -  promoter       cat promoter: promoter of the E. coli cat gene encoding chloramphenicol acetyltransferase
   5862..5893    -  terminator     tonB terminator: bidirectional E. coli tonB-P14 transcription terminator
>Addgene plasmid #178881 | pSmart-EF1a-Nla-cas3 | addgene full sequence | sequence record 351754 | Addgene NGS Result
GATCTCCCGATCCCCTATGGTGCACTCTCAGTACAATCTGCTCTGATGCCGCATAGTTAAGCCAGTATCT
GCTCCCTGCTTGTGTGTTGGAGGTCGCTGAGTAGTGCGCGAGCAAAATTTAAGCTACAACAAGGCAAGGC
TTGACCGACAATTGCATGAAGAATCTGCTTAGGGTTAGGCGTTTTGCGCTGCTTCGCGGAGGCTCCGGTG
CCCGTCAGTGGGCAGAGCGCACATCGCCAACAGTCCCCGAGAAGTTGGGGGGAGGGGTCGGCAATTGAAC
CGGTGCCTAGAGAAGGTGGAGCGGGGTAAACTGGGAAAGTGATGTCGTGTACTGGCTCCGCCTTTTTCCC
GAGGGTGGGGGAGAACCGTATATAAGTGCAGTAGTCGCCGTGAACGTTCTTTTTCGCAACGGGTTTGCCG
CCAGAACACAGGTAAGTGCCGTGTGTGGTTCCCGCGGGCCTGGCCTCTTTACGGGTTATGGCCCTTGCGT
GCCTTGAATTACTTCCACCTGGCTCCAGTACGTGATTCTTGATCCCGAGCTGGAGCCAGGGGCGGGCCTT
GCGCTTTAGGAGCCCCTTCGCCTCGTGCTTGAGTTGAGGCCTGGCCTGGGCGCTGGGGCCGCCGCGTGCG
AATCTGGTGGCACCTTCGCGCCTGTCTCGCTGCTTTCGATAAGTCTCTAGCCATTTAAAATTTTTGATGA
CCTGCTGCGACGCTTTTTTTCTGGCAAGATAGTCTTGTAAATGCGGGCCAGGATCTGCACACTGGTATTT
CGGTTTTTGGGGCCGCGGGCGGCGACGGGGCCCGTGCGTCCCAGCGCACATGTTCGGAGAGGCGGGGCCT
GCGAGCGCGGCCACCGAGAATCGGACGGGGGTAGTCTCAAGCTGGCCGGCCTGCTCTGGTGCCTGGCCTC
GCGCAGCCGTGTATCGCCCCGCACTGGGCGGCAAGGCTGGCCCGGTCGGCACCAGTTGCGTGAGCGGAAA
GATGGCCGCTTCCCGGCCCTGCTCCAGGGGGCTCAAAATGGAGGACGCGGCGCTCGGGAGAGCGGGCGGG
TGAGTCACCCACACAAAGGAAAGGGGCCTTTCCGTCCTCAGCCGTCGCTTCATGTGACTCCACGGAGTAC
CGGGCGCCGTCCAGGCACCTCGATTAGTTCTGGAGCTTTTGGAGTACGTCGTCTTTAGGTTGGGGGGAGG
GGTTTTATGCGATGGAGTTTCCCCACACTGAGTGGGTGGAGACTGAAGTTAGGCCAGCTTGGCACTTGAT
GTAATTCTCCTTGGAATTTGCCCTTTTTGAGTTTGGATCTTGGTTCATTCTCAAGCCTCAGACAGTGGTT
CAAAGTTTTTTTCTTCCATTTCAGGTGTCGTGAACACCGCCACCATGAACTTCGACTATATCGCCCACGC
CAGACAGGACAGCAGCAAGAACTGGCACTCTCACCCTCTGCAGAAACATCTGCAGAAGGTGGCCCAGCTG
GCCAAGAGATTTGCCGGCAGATACGGCAGCCTGTTCGCCGAATATGCCGGCCTGCTGCACGATCTGGGCA
AGTTCCAAGAGAGCTTCCAGAAGTACATCCGGAACGCCAGCGGCTTCGAGAAAGAGAATGCCCACCTGGA
AGATGTGGAAAGCACCAAGCTGCGGAAGATCCCTCACTCTACAGCCGGCGCTAAGTACGCCGTGGAAAGA
CTGAACCCCTTCTTCGGCCATCTGCTGGCCTATCTGATTGCCGGACATCATGCCGGACTGGCCGATTGGT
ACGATAAGGGCAGCCTGAAGCGGAGACTGCAGCAAGCCGATGATGAACTGGCCGCCTCTCTGTCCGGCTT
CGTGGAATCTTCTCTGCCCGAGGACTTCTTCCCTCTGTCCGACGACGACCTGATGAGAGACTTCTTCGCC
TTCTGGGAGGACGGCGCCAAGCTGGAAGAACTGCACATCTGGATGCGGTTTCTGTTCAGCTGCCTGGTGG
ACGCCGACTTCCTGGATACCGAGGCCTTCATGAACGGCTACGCCGATGCCGATACAGCCCAAGCTGCTGG
ACTGAGGCCTAAGTTCCCTGGCCTGGATGAGCTGCATCGGAGATACGAGCAGTACATGGCTCAGCTGTCC
GAGAAGGCCGACAAGAACAGCTCCCTGAATCAAGAGCGGCACGCCATCCTGCAGCAGTGCTTTTCTGCCG
CCGAGACAGACAGAACCCTGTTCAGCCTGACAGTGCCTACAGGCGGCGGAAAAACTCTGGCCTCTCTGGG
CTTTGCCCTGAAGCACGCCCTGAAGTTCGGCAAGAAGCGGATCATCTACGCCATTCCTTTCACCAGCATC
ATCGAGCAGAACGCCAACGTGTTCAGAAACGCCCTGGGCGACGATGTGGTGCTGGAACACCACAGCAACC
TGGAAGTGAAAGAGGACAAAGAGACAGCCAAGACCAGACTGGCCACCGAGAATTGGGATGCCCCTCTGAT
CGTGACCACCAACGTGCAGCTGTTCGAGAGCCTGTTTGCCGCCAAGACCTCCAGATGCAGAAAGATCCAC
AATATCGCCGACAGCGTGGTCATCCTGGACGAAGCTCAGCAGCTGCCCCGGGACTTCCAGAAACCTATCA
CCGATATGATGCGCGTGCTGGCCAGAGACTACGGCGTGACCTTTGTGCTGTGTACCGCCACACAGCCTGA
GCTGGGCAAGAACATCGATGCCTTCGGCCGGACCATCCTGGAAGGATTGCCTGACGTGCGGGAAATCGTG
GCCGATAAGATCGCCCTGAGCGAGAAGCTGAGAAGAGTGCGGATCAAGATGCCTCCTCCAAACGGCGAGA
CACAGAGCTGGCAGAAGATCGCCGACGAGATCGCCGCTAGACCATGTGTGCTGGCCGTGGTCAACACCAG
AAAACACGCCCAGAAGCTGTTCGCTGCCCTGCCTAGCAATGGCATCAAGCTGCACCTGAGCGCCAACATG
TGCGCCACACACTGCTCTGAAGTGATCGCCCTCGTGCGGAGATATCTGGCCCTGTACAGAGCCGGAAGCC
TGCACAAACCTCTGTGGCTGGTGTCTACCCAGCTGATTGAAGCTGGCGTGGACCTGGACTTCCCCTGTGT
GTATAGAGCCATGGCCGGCCTGGATTCTATTGCCCAAGCAGCCGGACGGTGCAACAGAGAGGGAAAACTG
CCTCAGCTGGGCGAAGTGGTGGTGTTCAGAGCTGAAGAAGGCGCCCCTAGCGGCTCTCTGAAGCAAGGCC
AGGATATCACCGAGGAAATGCTGAAGGCCGGACTGCTGGACGACCCTTTGTCTCCTCTGGCCTTCGCCGA
GTACTTCAGACGGTTCAATGGCAAGGGCGACGTGGACAAGCACGGCATCACAACACTGCTGACAGCCGAG
GCCAGCAACGAGAATCCACTGGCCATCAAGTTCCGGACCGCCGCTGAGAGATTCCACCTGATCGATAATC
AGGGCGTCGCACTGATCGTGCCCTTCATTCCTCTGGCTCACTGGGAGAAAGACGGCAGCCCTCAGATCGT
GGAAGCCAACGAGCTGGACGATTTCTTCAGGCGGCACCTGGACGGCGTGGAAGTGTCTGAGTGGCAGGAC
ATCCTGGATAAGCAGCGGTTCCCTCAGCCTCCTGACAACAGCTTTGGCCAGACCGATCAGCCTCTGCTGC
CTGAGCCTTTCGAGAGTTGGTTCGGCCTGCTCGAGAGCGACCCACTGAAGCACAAATGGGTGTACCGGAA
GCTGCAGCGGTACACCATCACCGTGTATGAGCACGAGCTGAAAAAGCTGCCCGAGCACGCCGTGTTCTCT
AGAGCTGGACTGCTCGTGCTGGACAAGGGCTACTATAAGGCCGTGCTGGGCGCCGATTTTGACGATGCTG
CTTGGCTGCCAGAGAACTCTGTGCTGGGCTCTGTGGGCTACCCCTACGATGTGCCTGATTACGCCGGCAG
CTACCCTGAGTTCCCCAAGAAAAAGCGGAAAGTGTGACTCGCTGATCAGCCTCGACTGTGCCTTCTAGTT
GCCAGCCATCTGTTGTTTGCCCCTCCCCCGTGCCTTCCTTGACCCTGGAAGGTGCCACTCCCACTGTCCT
TTCCTAATAAAATGAGGAAATTGCATCGCATTGTCTGAGTAGGTGTCATTCTATTCTGGGGGGTGGGGTG
GGGCAGGACAGCAAGGGGGAGGATTGGGAAGACAATAGCAGGAACGAATTCAAGCTTGATATCATTCAGG
ACGAGCCTCAGACTCCAGCGTAACTGGACTGCAATCAACTCACTGGCTCACCTTCACGGGTGGGCCTTTC
TTCGGTAGAAAATCAAAGGATCTTCTTGAGATCCTTTTTTTCTGCGCGTAATCTGCTGCTTGCAAACAAA
AAAACCACCGCTACCAGCGGTGGTTTGTTTGCCGGATCAAGAGCTACCAACTCTTTTTCCGAGGTAACTG
GCTTCAGCAGAGCGCAGATACCAAATACTGTTCTTCTAGTGTAGCCGTAGTTAGGCCACCACTTCAAGAA
CTCTGTAGCACCGCCTACATACCTCGCTCTGCTAATCCTGTTACCAGTGGCTGCTGCCAGTGGCGATAAG
TCGTGTCTTACCGGGTTGGACTCAAGACGATAGTTACCGGATAAGGCGCAGCGGTCGGGCTGAACGGGGG
GTTCGTGCACACAGCCCAGCTTGGAGCGAACGACCTACACCGAACTGAGATACCTACAGCGTGAGCTATG
AGAAAGCGCCACGCTTCCCGAAGGGAGAAAGGCGGACAGGTATCCGGTAAGCGGCAGGGTCGGAACAGGA
GAGCGCACGAGGGAGCTTCCAGGGGGAAACGCCTGGTATCTTTATAGTCCTGTCGGGTTTCGCCACCTCT
GACTTGAGCATCGATTTTTGTGATGCTCGTCAGGGGGGCGGAGCCTATGGAAAAACGCCAGCAACGCAGA
AAGGCCCACCCGAAGGTGAGCCAGGTGATTACATTTGGGCCCTCAGAAAAACTCATCGAGCATCAAGTGA
AACTGCAATTTATTCATATCAGGATTATCAATACCATATTTTTGAAAAAGCCGTTTCTGTAATGAAGGAG
AAAACTCACCGAGGCAGTTCCATAGGATGGCAAGATCCTGGTATCGGTCTGCGATTCCGACTCGTCCAAC
ATCAATACAACCTATTAATTTCCCCTCGTCAAAAATAAGGTTATCAAGTGAGAAATCACCATGAGTGACG
ACTGAATCCGGTGAGAATGGCAAAAGCTTATGCATTTCTTTCCAGACTTGTTCAACAGGCCAGCCATTAC
GCTCGTCATCAAAATCACTCGCACCAACCAAACCGTTATTCATTCGTGATTGCGCCTGAGCGAGACGAAA
TACGCGATCGCCGTTAAAAGGACAATTACAAACAGGAATCGAATGCAACCGGCGCAGGAACACTGCCAGC
GCATCAACAATATTTTCACCTGAATCAGGATATTCTTCTAATACCTGGAATGCTGTTTTCCCTGGGATCG
CAGTGGTGAGTAACCATGCATCATCAGGAGTACGGATAAAATGCTTGATGGTCGGAAGAGGCATAAATTC
CGTCAGCCAGTTTAGCCTGACCATCTCATCTGTAACATCATTGGCAACGCTACCTTTGCCATGTTTCAGA
AACAACTCTGGCGCATCGGGCTTCCCATACAATCGATAGATTGTCGCACCTGATTGCCCGACATTATCGC
GAGCCCATTTATACCCATATAAATCAGCATCCATGTTGGAATTTAATCGCGGCCTCGAGCAAGACGTTTC
CCGTTGAATATGGCTCATTTTAGCTTCCTTAGCTCCTGAAAATCTCGATAACTCAAAAAATACGCCCGGT
AGTGATCTTATTTCATTATGGTGAAAGTTGGAACCTCTTACGTGCCGATCAAGTCAAAAGCCTCCGGTCG
GAGGCTTTTGACTTTCTGCTATGGAGGTCAGGTATGATTTAAATGGTCAGTATTGAGCGATATCTAGAGA
ATTCGTCCGACGGATCGGGA
